>Addgene plasmid #199168 | pET-6xHis-GFP(+36)-DL4 | addgene full sequence | sequence record 425826 | Addgene NGS Result
GGGGCGAAAACTCTCAAGGATCTTACCGCTGTTGAGATCCAGTTCGATGTAACCCACTCGTGCACCCAAC
TGATCTTCAGCATCTTTTACTTTCACCAGCGTTTCTGGGTGAGCAAAAACAGGAAGGCAAAATGCCGCAA
AAAAGGGAATAAGGGCGACACGGAAATGTTGAATACTCATACTCTTCCTTTTTCAATCATGATTGAAGCA
TTTATCAGGGTTATTGTCTCATGAGCGGATACATATTTGAATGTATTTAGAAAAATAAACAAATAGGTCA
TGACCAAAATCCCTTAACGTGAGTTTTCGTTCCACTGAGCGTCAGACCCCGTAGAAAAGATCAAAGGATC
TTCTTGAGATCCTTTTTTTCTGCGCGTAATCTGCTGCTTGCAAACAAAAAAACCACCGCTACCAGCGGTG
GTTTGTTTGCCGGATCAAGAGCTACCAACTCTTTTTCCGAAGGTAACTGGCTTCAGCAGAGCGCAGATAC
CAAATACTGTCCTTCTAGTGTAGCCGTAGTTAGGCCACCACTTCAAGAACTCTGTAGCACCGCCTACATA
CCTCGCTCTGCTAATCCTGTTACCAGTGGCTGCTGCCAGTGGCGATAAGTCGTGTCTTACCGGGTTGGAC
TCAAGACGATAGTTACCGGATAAGGCGCAGCGGTCGGGCTGAACGGGGGGTTCGTGCACACAGCCCAGCT
TGGAGCGAACGACCTACACCGAACTGAGATACCTACAGCGTGAGCTATGAGAAAGCGCCACGCTTCCCGA
AGGGAGAAAGGCGGACAGGTATCCGGTAAGCGGCAGGGTCGGAACAGGAGAGCGCACGAGGGAGCTTCCA
GGGGGAAACGCCTGGTATCTTTATAGTCCTGTCGGGTTTCGCCACCTCTGACTTGAGCGTCGATTTTTGT
GATGCTCGTCAGGGGGGCGGAGCCTATGGAAAAACGCCAGCAACGCGGCCTTTTTACGGTTCCTGGCCTT
TTGCTGGCCTTTTGCTCACATGTTCTTTCCTGCGTTATCCCCTGATTCTGTGGATAACCGTATTACCGCC
TTTGAGTGAGCTGATACCGCTCGCCGCAGCCGAACGACCGAGCGCAGCGAGTCAGTGAGCGAGGAAGCGG
AAGAGCGCCTGATGCGGTATTTTCTCCTTACGCATCTGTGCGGTATTTCACACCGCAATGGTGCACTCTC
AGTACAATCTGCTCTGATGCCGCATAGTTAAGCCAGTATACACTCCGCTATCGCTACGTGACTGGGTCAT
GGCTGCGCCCCGACACCCGCCAACACCCGCTGACGCGCCCTGACGGGCTTGTCTGCTCCCGGCATCCGCT
TACAGACAAGCTGTGACCGTCTCCGGGAGCTGCATGTGTCAGAGGTTTTCACCGTCATCACCGAAACGCG
CGAGGCAGCTGCGGTAAAGCTCATCAGCGTGGTCGTGAAGCGATTCACAGATGTCTGCCTGTTCATCCGC
GTCCAGCTCGTTGAGTTTCTCCAGAAGCGTTAATGTCTGGCTTCTGATAAAGCGGGCCATGTTAAGGGCG
GTTTTTTCCTGTTTGGTCACTGATGCCTCCGTGTAAGGGGGATTTCTGTTCATGGGGGTAATGATACCGA
TGAAACGAGAGAGGATGCTCACGATACGGGTTACTGATGATGAACATGCCCGGTTACTGGAACGTTGTGA
GGGTAAACAACTGGCGGTATGGATGCGGCGGGACCAGAGAAAAATCACTCAGGGTCAATGCCAGCGCTTC
GTTAATACAGATGTAGGTGTTCCACAGGGTAGCCAGCAGCATCCTGCGATGCAGATCCGGAACATAATGG
TGCAGGGCGCTGACTTCCGCGTTTCCAGACTTTACGAAACACGGAAACCGAAGACCATTCATGTTGTTGC
TCAGGTCGCAGACGTTTTGCAGCAGCAGTCGCTTCACGTTCGCTCGCGTATCGGTGATTCATTCTGCTAA
CCAGTAAGGCAACCCCGCCAGCCTAGCCGGGTCCTCAACGACAGGAGCACGATCATGCTAGTCATGCCCC
GCGCCCACCGGAAGGAGCTGACTGGGTTGAAGGCTCTCAAGGGCATCGGTCGAGATCCCGGTGCCTAATG
AGTGAGCTAACTTACATTAATTGCGTTGCGCTCACTGCCCGCTTTCCAGTCGGGAAACCTGTCGTGCCAG
CTGCATTAATGAATCGGCCAACGCGCGGGGAGAGGCGGTTTGCGTATTGGGCGCCAGGGTGGTTTTTCTT
TTCACCAGTGAGACGGGCAACAGCTGATTGCCCTTCACCGCCTGGCCCTGAGAGAGTTGCAGCAAGCGGT
CCACGCTGGTTTGCCCCAGCAGGCGAAAATCCTGTTTGATGGTGGTTAACGGCGGGATATAACATGAGCT
GTCTTCGGTATCGTCGTATCCCACTACCGAGATGTCCGCACCAACGCGCAGCCCGGACTCGGTAATGGCG
CGCATTGCGCCCAGCGCCATCTGATCGTTGGCAACCAGCATCGCAGTGGGAACGATGCCCTCATTCAGCA
TTTGCATGGTTTGTTGAAAACCGGACATGGCACTCCAGTCGCCTTCCCGTTCCGCTATCGGCTGAATTTG
ATTGCGAGTGAGATATTTATGCCAGCCAGCCAGACGCAGACGCGCCGAGACAGAACTTAATGGGCCCGCT
AACAGCGCGATTTGCTGGTGACCCAATGCGACCAGATGCTCCACGCCCAGTCGCGTACCGTCTTCATGGG
AGAAAATAATACTGTTGATGGGTGTCTGGTCAGAGACATCAAGAAATAACGCCGGAACATTAGTGCAGGC
AGCTTCCACAGCAATGGCATCCTGGTCATCCAGCGGATAGTTAATGATCAGCCCACTGACGCGTTGCGCG
AGAAGATTGTGCACCGCCGCTTTACAGGCTTCGACGCCGCTTCGTTCTACCATCGACACCACCACGCTGG
CACCCAGTTGATCGGCGCGAGATTTAATCGCCGCGACAATTTGCGACGGCGCGTGCAGGGCCAGACTGGA
GGTGGCAACGCCAATCAGCAACGACTGTTTGCCCGCCAGTTGTTGTGCCACGCGGTTGGGAATGTAATTC
AGCTCCGCCATCGCCGCTTCCACTTTTTCCCGCGTTTTCGCAGAAACGTGGCTGGCCTGGTTCACCACGC
GGGAAACGGTCTGATAAGAGACACCGGCATACTCTGCGACATCGTATAACGTTACTGGTTTCACATTCAC
CACCCTGAATTGACTCTCTTCCGGGCGCTATCATGCCATACCGCGAAAGGTTTTGCGCCATTCGATGGTG
TCCGGGATCTCGACGCTCTCCCTTATGCGACTCCTGCATTAGGAAGCAGCCCAGTAGTAGGTTGAGGCCG
TTGAGCACCGCCGCCGCAAGGAATGGTGCATGCAAGGAGATGGCGCCCAACAGTCCCCCGGCCACGGGGC
CTGCCACCATACCCACGCCGAAACAAGCGCTCATGAGCCCGAAGTGGCGAGCCCGATCTTCCCCATCGGT
GATGTCGGCGATATAGGCGCCAGCAACCGCACCTGTGGCGCCGGTGATGCCGGCCACGATGCGTCCGGCG
TAGAGGATCGAGATCGATCTCGATCCCGCGAAATTAATACGACTCACTATAGGGGAATTGTGAGCGGATA
ACAATTCCCCTCTAGAAATAATTTTGTTTAACTTTAAGAAGGAGATATACCATGGGTCATCACCACCACC
ATCACGGTGGCGCTAGCAAAGGTGAACGTCTGTTTCGTGGTAAAGTACCGATCTTAGTGGAATTAAAGGG
CGACGTGAACGGTCATAAATTTAGCGTGCGCGGCAAAGGCAAAGGTGACGCTACCCGTGGTAAATTGACC
CTGAAGTTTATTTGCACAACAGGCAAATTACCCGTTCCGTGGCCCACCTTAGTGACCACCCTGACCTATG
GCGTTCAGTGCTTCAGTCGTTACCCTAAACATATGAAACGTCACGATTTTTTCAAATCAGCCATGCCTAA
AGGATATGTTCAAGAGCGTACAATCAGCTTCAAGAAGGATGGCAAATATAAAACGCGTGCGGAAGTGAAA
TTTGAAGGCCGCACATTAGTAAATCGTATCAAACTGAAAGGTCGTGACTTCAAAGAAAAAGGCAACATTT
TAGGCCATAAACTGCGTTATAACTTTAATTCTCATAAGGTGTATATTACGGCCGATAAACGCAAGAATGG
TATCAAGGCAAAATTCAAAATTCGCCATAACGTGAAAGACGGCAGCGTTCAATTAGCGGATCATTATCAA
CAAAACACGCCGATTGGTCGCCGCAACCACTACCTGAGCACCCGTTCTAAACTGAGCAAAGATCCGAAAG
AAAAACGCGATCACATGGTTCTGTTAGAATTCGTGACCGCTGCAGGCATTAAGCACGGACGCGACGAACG
CTACAAGTAATAATGAGGTACCCTCGAGTCTGGTAAAGAAACCGCTGCTGCGAAATTTGAACGCCAGCAC
ATGGACTCGTCTACTAGCGCAGCTTAATTAACCTAGGCTGCTGCCACCGCTGAGCAATAACTAGCATAAC
CCCTTGGGGCCTCTAAACGGGTCTTGAGGGGTTTTTTGCTGAAAGGAGGAACTATATCCGGATTGGCGAA
TGGG
[124 nt withheld, positions 4625-4748]
C
[91 nt withheld, positions 4750-4840]
A
[49 nt withheld, positions 4842-4890]
CCTTTGACGTTGGAGTCCACGTTCTTT
[37 nt withheld, positions 4918-4954]
ACCCTATCTCGGTCTATTCTTTTGATTTATAAGGGATTTTGCCGATTTCGGCCTATTGGTTAAAAAATGA
GCTGATTTAACAAAAATTTAACGCGAATTTTAACAAAATATTAACGTTTACAATTTCTGGCGGCACGATG
GCATGAGATTATCAAAAAGGATCTTCACCTAGATCCTTTTAAATTAAAAATGAAGTTTTAAATCAATCTA
AAGTATATATGAGTAAACTTGGTCTGACAGTTACCAATGCTTAATCAGTGAGGCACCTATCTCAGCGATC
TGTCTATTTCGTTCATCCATAGTTGCCTGACTCCCCGTCGTGTAGATAACTACGATACGGGAGGGCTTAC
CATCTGGCCCCAGTGCTGCAATGATACCGCGAGACCCACGCTCACCGGCTCCAGATTTATCAGCAATAAA
CCAGCCAGCCGGAAGGGCCGAGCGCAGAAGTGGTCCTGCAACTTTATCCGCCTCCATCCAGTCTATTAAT
TGTTGCCGGGAAGCTAGAGTAAGTAGTTCGCCAGTTAATAGTTTGCGCAACGTTGTTGCCATTGCTACAG
GCATCGTGGTGTCACGCTCGTCGTTTGGTATGGCTTCATTCAGCTCCGGTTCCCAACGATCAAGGCGAGT
TACATGATCCCCCATGTTGTGCAAAAAAGCGGTTAGCTCCTTCGGTCCTCCGATCGTTGTCAGAAGTAAG
TTGGCCGCAGTGTTATCACTCATGGTTATGGCAGCACTGCATAATTCTCTTACTGTCATGCCATCCGTAA
GATGCTTTTCTGTGACTGGTGAGTACTCAACCAAGTCATTCTGAGAATAGTGTATGCGGCGACCGAGTTG
CTCTTGCCCGGCGTCAATACGGGATAATACCGCGCCACATAGCAGAACTTTAAAAGTGCTCATCATTGGA
AAACGTTCTTC
Features (pLannotate 1.2.2; 19 found; start..end, strand, type, name):
    181..273     -  promoter       AmpR promoter: bla
    354..942     +  rep_origin     ori: high-copy-number ColE1/pMB1/pBR322/pUC origin of replication
   1128..1267    -  misc_feature   bom: basis of mobility region from pBR322
   1369..1560    -  CDS            rop: Rop protein, which maintains plasmids at low copy number; rop
   1577..1957    +  CDS            YPB1_ECOLX: Protein predicted: Swiss-Prot protein existence level 4. From Escherichia coli.
   2019..2083    -  CDS            TcR (fragment): tetracycline efflux protein; tet; confers resistance to tetracycline
   2098..2119    -  protein_bind   CAP binding site: CAP binding activates transcription in the presence of cAMP. E. coli catabolite activator protein
   2132..3214    -  CDS            lacI: lac repressor; lacI; The lac repressor binds to the lac operator to inhibit transcription in E. coli. This inhibition can be relieved by adding lactose or isopropyl-β-D-thiogalactopyranoside (IPTG).
   3215..3292    -  promoter       lacI promoter: lacI
   3300..3579    -  CDS            TcR (fragment): tetracycline efflux protein; tet; confers resistance to tetracycline
   3605..3623    +  promoter       T7 promoter: promoter for bacteriophage T7 RNA polymerase
   3624..3648    +  protein_bind   lac operator: The lac repressor binds to the lac operator to inhibit transcription in E. coli. This inhibition can be relieved by adding lactose or isopropyl-β-D-thiogalactopyranoside (IPTG). lac repressor encoded by lacI
   3663..3685    +  RBS            RBS: efficient ribosome binding site from bacteriophage T7 gene 10 (Olins and Rangwala, 1989)
   3725..4417    +  CDS            Superfolder GFP: Superfolder GFP is a basic (constitutively fluorescent) green fluorescent protein published in 2005, derived from Aequorea victoria. It is reported to be a very rapidly-maturing weak dimer.
   4445..4486    +  CDS            S-Tag (fragment): affinity and epitope tag derived from pancreatic ribonuclease A
   4516..4533    +  CDS            SET1 (fragment): solubility-enhancement tag derived from T7 phage gene 10B
   4541..4588    +  terminator     T7 terminator: transcription terminator for bacteriophage T7 RNA polymerase
   4625..5080    +  rep_origin     f1 ori (sequence partly withheld): f1 bacteriophage origin of replication; arrow indicates direction of (+) strand synthesis
   5195..180     -  CDS            AmpR (across the origin): β-lactamase; bla; confers resistance to ampicillin, carbenicillin, and related antibiotics
