[The description below was written by a language model from this plasmid's Addgene catalogue record and pLannotate feature annotations shown in this document.]
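Description:
pET-6xHis-GFP(+36)-DL4 is a bacterial expression plasmid built on the pETDuet backbone for T7-driven production of an engineered, positively supercharged GFP in E. coli. It is maintained through a ColE1/pMB1-type origin accompanied by the bom site and the rop gene, and selected with ampicillin via the β-lactamase gene and its bla promoter. An f1 origin is also present, along with short tetracycline-resistance remnants that are leftovers of the pBR322 lineage rather than functional markers. The catalogue lists the plasmid as high copy, although rop is normally associated with reduced copy number. It also gives a total size of 5896 bp, whereas the sequenced record is 5,875 nt.

The expression cassette consists of a T7 promoter immediately followed by a lac operator, the strong T7 gene 10 ribosome binding site, the GFP coding region and a T7 terminator. A plasmid-borne lacI gene with its own promoter supplies repressor, so transcription is held off until IPTG or lactose is added in a host that provides T7 RNA polymerase. The 744 bp insert, annotated by similarity as superfolder GFP, carries about thirty substitutions that mostly replace acidic or neutral residues with lysine or arginine to give the +36 variant. It also carries a deletion of residues 201–206, and it is preceded by an N-terminal hexahistidine tag with a short glycine/alanine linker for metal-affinity purification. The S-tag fragment annotated downstream appears to be residual vector sequence; the record does not indicate that it is fused to the protein. According to the record, this DL4 variant forms inclusion bodies in E. coli, and it was deposited in connection with work on how protein electrostatics influence condensate formation in bacteria.
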