Addgene plasmid #199168: pET-6xHis-GFP(+36)-DL4
Purpose: used to express a supercharged GFP variant that forms inclusion bodies in E. coli
Depositing lab: Allie Obermeyer. Depositing organization: Columbia University. Publication: Formation of Biomolecular Condensates in Bacteria by Tuning Protein Electrostatics. Yeong V, Werth EG, Brown LM, Obermeyer AC. ACS Cent Sci. 2020 Dec 23;6(12):2301-2310. doi: 10.1021/acscentsci.0c01146. Epub 2020 Nov 12. PubMed 33376791.
Backbone
  Vector backbone: pETDuet
  Total vector size (bp): 5896
Growth in bacteria
  Bacterial resistance: Ampicillin, 100 μg/mL
  Growth temperature: 37°C
  Growth strain: DH5alpha
  Growth instructions: Growth and protein expression after induction is improved at 25 °C.
  Copy number: High Copy
Gene/Insert
  Gene/Insert name: GFP(+36)-DL4 (alt name: inclusion body forming variant of GFP(+36))
  Insert size (bp): 744
  Mutation: E16R, T19R, V21K, D29K, E42K, E44K, N49E, D86K, Q90R, E100K, D112K, T115K, D127R, E134K, I138R, D143K, E152R, N159K, Q167R, N174K, E182K, D200R, deletion 201-206, D207R, Q214R, A216K, N222K, T240K, M243R, L246R
  Promoter: T7
  Tag / fusion protein: MGHHHHHHGGA (N terminal on insert)
  Cloning method: Gibson Cloning
  Sequencing primers: 5′ T7; 3′ T7-term
Resource information
  A portion of this plasmid was derived from a plasmid made by: This gene was synthesized and cloned into the plasmid by GenScript.
Terms and licenses: Academic/Nonprofit Terms; Industry Terms: Not Available to Industry
How to cite: pET-6xHis-GFP(+36)-DL4 was a gift from Allie Obermeyer (Addgene plasmid # 199168 ; http://n2t.net/addgene:199168 ; RRID:Addgene_199168)
